Addgene plasmid #119753: pGEX6P1-DEST-Strep2
Purpose: (Empty Backbone) Allows Gateway cloning of gene of interest into bacterial expression vector with PreScission Protease cleavable N-terminal GST tag, and a retained C-terminal Strep-II tag.
Depositing lab: Andrew Jackson & Martin Reijns. Depositing organization: University of Edinburgh.
Backbone
  Vector backbone: pGEX-6-P1
  Backbone manufacturer: Amersham
  Backbone size (bp): 5000
  Modifications to backbone: RfB Gateway cassette cloned into SmaI site to generate pGEX6P1-DEST. Strep-tag II fusion tag cloned into XhoI site of pGEX6P1-DEST, XhoI site only intact on 3' end
  Vector type: Bacterial Expression
  Promoter: tac promoter
  Tag / fusion protein: GST (N terminal on insert); Strep-tag II fusion tag (C terminal on insert)
Growth in bacteria
  Bacterial resistance: Chloramphenicol and Ampicillin, 25 & 100 μg/mL
  Growth temperature: 37°C
  Growth strain: ccdB Survival
  Growth instructions: Ideally grow with Ampicillin and Chloramphenicol in growth medium
  Copy number: High Copy
Gene/Insert
  Cloning method: Gateway Cloning
  Sequencing primers: 5′ PGEX5' - GGGCTGGCAAGCCACGTTTGGTG; 3′ PGEX3' - CCGGGAGCTGCATGTGTCAGAGG
Terms and licenses: Academic/Nonprofit Terms; Industry Terms: Not Available to Industry
How to cite: pGEX6P1-DEST-Strep2 was a gift from Andrew Jackson & Martin Reijns (Addgene plasmid # 119753 ; http://n2t.net/addgene:119753 ; RRID:Addgene_119753)
