[The description below was written by a language model from this plasmid's Addgene catalogue record and pLannotate feature annotations shown in this document.]
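Description:
pGEX6P1-DEST-Strep2 is an empty Gateway destination vector for protein expression in E. coli, built on the pGEX-6P-1 backbone. An RfB Gateway cassette was placed in the SmaI site, and a Strep-tag II coding sequence was then added at the XhoI site, leaving that site intact only on the 3' side. The full sequence is 6,730 nt. It replicates from a high-copy ColE1/pMB1-type origin and carries β-lactamase for ampicillin selection. The Gateway cassette adds a chloramphenicol acetyltransferase gene, so the unrecombined vector is maintained under both antibiotics. Because the cassette also encodes the CcdB gyrase toxin, the vector must be propagated in a ccdB-tolerant strain.

Expression is driven by the tac promoter with a downstream lac operator, and the plasmid-borne lacI gene supplies repressor, making transcription IPTG-inducible. The promoter is followed by the Schistosoma japonicum GST coding sequence, then attR1, the CmR/ccdB cassette, attR2 and the Strep-tag II sequence. In an LR reaction with an entry clone, the region between the attR sites is replaced by the gene of interest, and loss of ccdB provides counter-selection for recombinants in ordinary strains. The resulting fusion has an N-terminal GST tag that the record describes as removable with PreScission protease, and a C-terminal Strep-tag II that is retained after cleavage. The insert would therefore need to lack a stop codon and stay in frame across both recombination sites. This arrangement suits sequential affinity purification, which favours recovery of full-length protein.

The depositor and repository sequencing annotations agree apart from their start coordinate and whether the lacI promoter is called as the lacIq variant. Remaining features, such as the lacZα, rop, bom and yciV fragments, are backbone remnants.
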