Features (pLannotate 1.2.2; 24 found; start..end, strand, type, name):
      6..107     -  CDS            yciV (fragment): RNAAM_ECOLI - Also known as trpH From Escherichia coli (strain K12).
    183..211     +  promoter       tac promoter: strong E. coli promoter; hybrid between the trp and lac UV5 promoters
    219..235     +  protein_bind   lac operator: The lac repressor binds to the lac operator to inhibit transcription in E. coli. This inhibition can be relieved by adding lactose or isopropyl-β-D-thiogalactopyranoside (IPTG). lac repressor encoded by lacI
    258..911     +  CDS            GST26_SCHJA: Experimental evidence at protein level: Swiss-Prot protein existence level 1. GST isoenzymes appear to play a central role in the parasite detoxification system. Other functions are also suspected including a role in increasing the solubility of haematin in the parasite gut. From Schistosoma japonicum (Blood fluke).
    966..1090    +  protein_bind   attR1: mutant version of attR; recombination site for the Gateway® LR reaction LR Clonase™
   1115..1145    +  promoter       lac UV5 promoter: E. coli lac promoter with an "up" mutation
   1169..1198    +  promoter       cat promoter (fragment): promoter of the E. coli cat gene encoding chloramphenicol acetyltransferase
   1199..1858    +  CDS            CmR: chloramphenicol acetyltransferase; cat; confers resistance to chloramphenicol
   2037..2195    +  CDS            ccdA (fragment): CCDA_ECO57 - Also known as H, letA. Experimental evidence at protein level: Swiss-Prot protein existence level 1. Antitoxin component of a type II toxin-antitoxin (TA) system which inhibits the post-segregational killing (PSK) of plasmid-free cells, also referred to as a plasmid addiction system. Binds to and blocks the activity of CcdB; will also remove bound CcdB protein from the CcdB-GyrA complex by forming a CcdA-CcdB complex, a process termed rejuvenation. Functions as a transcriptional corepressor for the ccdAB operon, repression also requires CcdB (By similarity). From Escherichia coli
   2200..2502    +  CDS            ccdB: CCDB_ECOLI - Also known as G, letB, letD. Experimental evidence at protein level: Swiss-Prot protein existence level 1. Toxic component of a type II toxin-antitoxin (TA) system, functioning in plasmid maintainence. Responsible for the post- segregational killing (PSK) of plasmid-free cells, also referred to as a plasmid addiction system. Half-life of over 2 hours. Cell killing by CcdB is accompanied by filamentation, defects in chromosome and plasmid segregation, defects in cell division, formation of anucleate cells, decreased DNA synthesis and plasmid loss. Interferes with the activity of DN
   2546..2670    -  protein_bind   attR2: mutant version of attR; recombination site for the Gateway® LR reaction LR Clonase™
   2687..2710    +  CDS            Strep-Tag II: peptide that binds Strep-Tactin®, an engineered form of streptavidin
   2747..2786    +  CDS            rop (fragment): Rop protein, which maintains plasmids at low copy number; rop
   2888..2928    +  misc_feature   bom (fragment): basis of mobility region from pBR322
   3033..3137    +  promoter       AmpR promoter: bla
   3138..3998    +  CDS            AmpR: β-lactamase; bla; confers resistance to ampicillin, carbenicillin, and related antibiotics
   4169..4757    +  rep_origin     ori: high-copy-number ColE1/pMB1/pBR322/pUC origin of replication
   4943..4994    -  misc_feature   bom (fragment): basis of mobility region from pBR322
   5001..5078    +  promoter       lacIq promoter: lacI (mutant); In the lacIq allele, a single base change in the promoter boosts expression of the lacI gene about 10-fold.
   5079..6161    +  CDS            lacI: lac repressor; lacI; The lac repressor binds to the lac operator to inhibit transcription in E. coli. This inhibition can be relieved by adding lactose or isopropyl-β-D-thiogalactopyranoside (IPTG).
   6174..6195    +  protein_bind   CAP binding site: CAP binding activates transcription in the presence of cAMP. E. coli catabolite activator protein
   6210..6240    +  promoter       lac promoter: promoter for the E. coli lac operon
   6248..6264    +  protein_bind   lac operator: The lac repressor binds to the lac operator to inhibit transcription in E. coli. This inhibition can be relieved by adding lactose or isopropyl-β-D-thiogalactopyranoside (IPTG). lac repressor encoded by lacI
   6284..6457    +  CDS            lacZα: LacZα fragment of β-galactosidase; lacZ fragment
>Addgene plasmid #119753 | pGEX6P1-DEST-Strep2 | depositor full sequence | sequence record 226704 | pGEX6P1-DEST-Strep2 sequence 6730 bps
ACGTTATCGACTGCACGGTGCACCAATGCTTCTGGCGTCAGGCAGCCATCGGAAGCTGTGGTATGGCTGT
GCAGGTCGTAAATCACTGCATAATTCGTGTCGCTCAAGGCGCACTCCCGTTCTGGATAATGTTTTTTGCG
CCGACATCATAACGGTTCTGGCAAATATTCTGAAATGAGCTGTTGACAATTAATCATCGGCTCGTATAAT
GTGTGGAATTGTGAGCGGATAACAATTTCACACAGGAAACAGTATTCATGTCCCCTATACTAGGTTATTG
GAAAATTAAGGGCCTTGTGCAACCCACTCGACTTCTTTTGGAATATCTTGAAGAAAAATATGAAGAGCAT
TTGTATGAGCGCGATGAAGGTGATAAATGGCGAAACAAAAAGTTTGAATTGGGTTTGGAGTTTCCCAATC
TTCCTTATTATATTGATGGTGATGTTAAATTAACACAGTCTATGGCCATCATACGTTATATAGCTGACAA
GCACAACATGTTGGGTGGTTGTCCAAAAGAGCGTGCAGAGATTTCAATGCTTGAAGGAGCGGTTTTGGAT
ATTAGATACGGTGTTTCGAGAATTGCATATAGTAAAGACTTTGAAACTCTCAAAGTTGATTTTCTTAGCA
AGCTACCTGAAATGCTGAAAATGTTCGAAGATCGTTTATGTCATAAAACATATTTAAATGGTGATCATGT
AACCCATCCTGACTTCATGTTGTATGACGCTCTTGATGTTGTTTTATACATGGACCCAATGTGCCTGGAT
GCGTTCCCAAAATTAGTTTGTTTTAAAAAACGTATTGAAGCTATCCCACAAATTGATAAGTACTTGAAAT
CCAGCAAGTATATAGCATGGCCTTTGCAGGGCTGGCAAGCCACGTTTGGTGGTGGCGACCATCCTCCAAA
ATCGGATCTGGAAGTTCTGTTCCAGGGGCCCCTGGGATCCCCGGAATTCCCATCAACAAGTTTGTACAAA
AAAGCTGAACGAGAAACGTAAAATGATATAAATATCAATATATTAAATTAGATTTTGCATAAAAAACAGA
CTACATAATACTGTAAAACACAACATATCCAGTCACTATGGCGGCCGCATTAGGCACCCCAGGCTTTACA
CTTTATGCTTCCGGCTCGTATAATGTGTGGATTTTGAGTTAGGATCCGTCGAGATTTTCAGGAGCTAAGG
AAGCTAAAATGGAGAAAAAAATCACTGGATATACCACCGTTGATATATCCCAATGGCATCGTAAAGAACA
TTTTGAGGCATTTCAGTCAGTTGCTCAATGTACCTATAACCAGACCGTTCAGCTGGATATTACGGCCTTT
TTAAAGACCGTAAAGAAAAATAAGCACAAGTTTTATCCGGCCTTTATTCACATTCTTGCCCGCCTGATGA
ATGCTCATCCGGAATTCCGTATGGCAATGAAAGACGGTGAGCTGGTGATATGGGATAGTGTTCACCCTTG
TTACACCGTTTTCCATGAGCAAACTGAAACGTTTTCATCGCTCTGGAGTGAATACCACGACGATTTCCGG
CAGTTTCTACACATATATTCGCAAGATGTGGCGTGTTACGGTGAAAACCTGGCCTATTTCCCTAAAGGGT
TTATTGAGAATATGTTTTTCGTCTCAGCCAATCCCTGGGTGAGTTTCACCAGTTTTGATTTAAACGTGGC
CAATATGGACAACTTCTTCGCCCCCGTTTTCACCATGGGCAAATATTATACGCAAGGCGACAAGGTGCTG
ATGCCGCTGGCGATTCAGGTTCATCATGCCGTTTGTGATGGCTTCCATGTCGGCAGAATGCTTAATGAAT
TACAACAGTACTGCGATGAGTGGCAGGGCGGGGCGTAAAGATCTGGATCCGGCTTACTAAAAGCCAGATA
ACAGTATGCGTATTTGCGCGCTGATTTTTGCGGTATAAGAATATATACTGATATGTATACCCGAAGTATG
TCAAAAAGAGGTATGCTATGAAGCAGCGTATTACAGTGACAGTTGACAGCGACAGCTATCAGTTGCTCAA
GGCATATATGATGTCAATATCTCCGGTCTGGTAAGCACAACCATGCAGAATGAAGCCCGTCGTCTGCGTG
CCGAACGCTGGAAAGCGGAAAATCAGGAAGGGATGGCTGAGGTCGCCCGGTTTATTGAAATGAACGGCTC
TTTTGCTGACGAGAACAGGGGCTGGTGAAATGCAGTTTAAGGTTTACACCTATAAAAGAGAGAGCCGTTA
TCGTCTGTTTGTGGATGTACAGAGTGATATTATTGACACGCCCGGGCGACGGATGGTGATCCCCCTGGCC
AGTGCACGTCTGCTGTCAGATAAAGTCTCCCGTGAACTTTACCCGGTGGTGCATATCGGGGATGAAAGCT
GGCGCATGATGACCACCGATATGGCCAGTGTGCCGGTCTCCGTTATCGGGGAAGAAGTGGCTGATCTCAG
CCACCGCGAAAATGACATCAAAAACGCCATTAACCTGATGTTCTGGGGAATATAAATGTCAGGCTCCCTT
ATACACAGCCAGTCTGCAGGTCGACCATAGTGACTGGATATGTTGTGTTTTACAGTATTATGTAGTCTGT
TTTTTATGCAAAATCTAATTTAATATATTGATATTTATATCATTTTACGTTTCTCGTTCAGCTTTCTTGT
ACAAAGTGGTTGATGGGTCGACTCGATGGAGCCACCCGCAGTTCGAAAAGTAAACTCGAGCGGCCGCATC
GTGACTGACTGACGATCTGCCTCGCGCGTTTCGGTGATGACGGTGAAAACCTCTGACACATGCAGCTCCC
GGAGACGGTCACAGCTTGTCTGTAAGCGGATGCCGGGAGCAGACAAGCCCGTCAGGGCGCGTCAGCGGGT
GTTGGCGGGTGTCGGGGCGCAGCCATGACCCAGTCACGTAGCGATAGCGGAGTGTATAATTCTTGAAGAC
GAAAGGGCCTCGTGATACGCCTATTTTTATAGGTTAATGTCATGATAATAATGGTTTCTTAGACGTCAGG
TGGCACTTTTCGGGGAAATGTGCGCGGAACCCCTATTTGTTTATTTTTCTAAATACATTCAAATATGTAT
CCGCTCATGAGACAATAACCCTGATAAATGCTTCAATAATATTGAAAAAGGAAGAGTATGAGTATTCAAC
ATTTCCGTGTCGCCCTTATTCCCTTTTTTGCGGCATTTTGCCTTCCTGTTTTTGCTCACCCAGAAACGCT
GGTGAAAGTAAAAGATGCTGAAGATCAGTTGGGTGCACGAGTGGGTTACATCGAACTGGATCTCAACAGC
GGTAAGATCCTTGAGAGTTTTCGCCCCGAAGAACGTTTTCCAATGATGAGCACTTTTAAAGTTCTGCTAT
GTGGCGCGGTATTATCCCGTGTTGACGCCGGGCAAGAGCAACTCGGTCGCCGCATACACTATTCTCAGAA
TGACTTGGTTGAGTACTCACCAGTCACAGAAAAGCATCTTACGGATGGCATGACAGTAAGAGAATTATGC
AGTGCTGCCATAACCATGAGTGATAACACTGCGGCCAACTTACTTCTGACAACGATCGGAGGACCGAAGG
AGCTAACCGCTTTTTTGCACAACATGGGGGATCATGTAACTCGCCTTGATCGTTGGGAACCGGAGCTGAA
TGAAGCCATACCAAACGACGAGCGTGACACCACGATGCCTGCAGCAATGGCAACAACGTTGCGCAAACTA
TTAACTGGCGAACTACTTACTCTAGCTTCCCGGCAACAATTAATAGACTGGATGGAGGCGGATAAAGTTG
CAGGACCACTTCTGCGCTCGGCCCTTCCGGCTGGCTGGTTTATTGCTGATAAATCTGGAGCCGGTGAGCG
TGGGTCTCGCGGTATCATTGCAGCACTGGGGCCAGATGGTAAGCCCTCCCGTATCGTAGTTATCTACACG
ACGGGGAGTCAGGCAACTATGGATGAACGAAATAGACAGATCGCTGAGATAGGTGCCTCACTGATTAAGC
ATTGGTAACTGTCAGACCAAGTTTACTCATATATACTTTAGATTGATTTAAAACTTCATTTTTAATTTAA
AAGGATCTAGGTGAAGATCCTTTTTGATAATCTCATGACCAAAATCCCTTAACGTGAGTTTTCGTTCCAC
TGAGCGTCAGACCCCGTAGAAAAGATCAAAGGATCTTCTTGAGATCCTTTTTTTCTGCGCGTAATCTGCT
GCTTGCAAACAAAAAAACCACCGCTACCAGCGGTGGTTTGTTTGCCGGATCAAGAGCTACCAACTCTTTT
TCCGAAGGTAACTGGCTTCAGCAGAGCGCAGATACCAAATACTGTCCTTCTAGTGTAGCCGTAGTTAGGC
CACCACTTCAAGAACTCTGTAGCACCGCCTACATACCTCGCTCTGCTAATCCTGTTACCAGTGGCTGCTG
CCAGTGGCGATAAGTCGTGTCTTACCGGGTTGGACTCAAGACGATAGTTACCGGATAAGGCGCAGCGGTC
GGGCTGAACGGGGGGTTCGTGCACACAGCCCAGCTTGGAGCGAACGACCTACACCGAACTGAGATACCTA
CAGCGTGAGCTATGAGAAAGCGCCACGCTTCCCGAAGGGAGAAAGGCGGACAGGTATCCGGTAAGCGGCA
GGGTCGGAACAGGAGAGCGCACGAGGGAGCTTCCAGGGGGAAACGCCTGGTATCTTTATAGTCCTGTCGG
GTTTCGCCACCTCTGACTTGAGCGTCGATTTTTGTGATGCTCGTCAGGGGGGCGGAGCCTATGGAAAAAC
GCCAGCAACGCGGCCTTTTTACGGTTCCTGGCCTTTTGCTGGCCTTTTGCTCACATGTTCTTTCCTGCGT
TATCCCCTGATTCTGTGGATAACCGTATTACCGCCTTTGAGTGAGCTGATACCGCTCGCCGCAGCCGAAC
GACCGAGCGCAGCGAGTCAGTGAGCGAGGAAGCGGAAGAGCGCCTGATGCGGTATTTTCTCCTTACGCAT
CTGTGCGGTATTTCACACCGCATAAATTCCGACACCATCGAATGGTGCAAAACCTTTCGCGGTATGGCAT
GATAGCGCCCGGAAGAGAGTCAATTCAGGGTGGTGAATGTGAAACCAGTAACGTTATACGATGTCGCAGA
GTATGCCGGTGTCTCTTATCAGACCGTTTCCCGCGTGGTGAACCAGGCCAGCCACGTTTCTGCGAAAACG
CGGGAAAAAGTGGAAGCGGCGATGGCGGAGCTGAATTACATTCCCAACCGCGTGGCACAACAACTGGCGG
GCAAACAGTCGTTGCTGATTGGCGTTGCCACCTCCAGTCTGGCCCTGCACGCGCCGTCGCAAATTGTCGC
GGCGATTAAATCTCGCGCCGATCAACTGGGTGCCAGCGTGGTGGTGTCGATGGTAGAACGAAGCGGCGTC
GAAGCCTGTAAAGCGGCGGTGCACAATCTTCTCGCGCAACGCGTCAGTGGGCTGATCATTAACTATCCGC
TGGATGACCAGGATGCCATTGCTGTGGAAGCTGCCTGCACTAATGTTCCGGCGTTATTTCTTGATGTCTC
TGACCAGACACCCATCAACAGTATTATTTTCTCCCATGAAGACGGTACGCGACTGGGCGTGGAGCATCTG
GTCGCATTGGGTCACCAGCAAATCGCGCTGTTAGCGGGCCCATTAAGTTCTGTCTCGGCGCGTCTGCGTC
TGGCTGGCTGGCATAAATATCTCACTCGCAATCAAATTCAGCCGATAGCGGAACGGGAAGGCGACTGGAG
TGCCATGTCCGGTTTTCAACAAACCATGCAAATGCTGAATGAGGGCATCGTTCCCACTGCGATGCTGGTT
GCCAACGATCAGATGGCGCTGGGCGCAATGCGCGCCATTACCGAGTCCGGGCTGCGCGTTGGTGCGGATA
TCTCGGTAGTGGGATACGACGATACCGAAGACAGCTCATGTTATATCCCGCCGTCAACCACCATCAAACA
GGATTTTCGCCTGCTGGGGCAAACCAGCGTGGACCGCTTGCTGCAACTCTCTCAGGGCCAGGCGGTGAAG
GGCAATCAGCTGTTGCCCGTCTCACTGGTGAAAAGAAAAACCACCCTGGCGCCCAATACGCAAACCGCCT
CTCCCCGCGCGTTGGCCGATTCATTAATGCAGCTGGCACGACAGGTTTCCCGACTGGAAAGCGGGCAGTG
AGCGCAACGCAATTAATGTGAGTTAGCTCACTCATTAGGCACCCCAGGCTTTACACTTTATGCTTCCGGC
TCGTATGTTGTGTGGAATTGTGAGCGGATAACAATTTCACACAGGAAACAGCTATGACCATGATTACGGA
TTCACTGGCCGTCGTTTTACAACGTCGTGACTGGGAAAACCCTGGCGTTACCCAACTTAATCGCCTTGCA
GCACATCCCCCTTTCGCCAGCTGGCGTAATAGCGAAGAGGCCCGCACCGATCGCCCTTCCCAACAGTTGC
GCAGCCTGAATGGCGAATGGCGCTTTGCCTGGTTTCCGGCACCAGAAGCGGTGCCGGAAAGCTGGCTGGA
GTGCGATCTTCCTGAGGCCGATACTGTCGTCGTCCCCTCAAACTGGCAGATGCACGGTTACGATGCGCCC
ATCTACACCAACGTAACCTATCCCATTACGGTCAATCCGCCGTTTGTTCCCACGGAGAATCCGACGGGTT
GTTACTCGCTCACATTTAATGTTGATGAAAGCTGGCTACAGGAAGGCCAGACGCGAATTATTTTTGATGG
CGTTGGAATT
