Features (pLannotate 1.2.2; 24 found; start..end, strand, type, name):
      1..29      +  promoter       tac promoter: strong E. coli promoter; hybrid between the trp and lac UV5 promoters
     37..53      +  protein_bind   lac operator: The lac repressor binds to the lac operator to inhibit transcription in E. coli. This inhibition can be relieved by adding lactose or isopropyl-β-D-thiogalactopyranoside (IPTG). lac repressor encoded by lacI
     76..729     +  CDS            GST26_SCHJA: Experimental evidence at protein level: Swiss-Prot protein existence level 1. GST isoenzymes appear to play a central role in the parasite detoxification system. Other functions are also suspected including a role in increasing the solubility of haematin in the parasite gut. From Schistosoma japonicum (Blood fluke).
    784..908     +  protein_bind   attR1: mutant version of attR; recombination site for the Gateway® LR reaction LR Clonase™
    933..963     +  promoter       lac UV5 promoter: E. coli lac promoter with an "up" mutation
    987..1016    +  promoter       cat promoter (fragment): promoter of the E. coli cat gene encoding chloramphenicol acetyltransferase
   1017..1676    +  CDS            CmR: chloramphenicol acetyltransferase; cat; confers resistance to chloramphenicol
   1855..2013    +  CDS            ccdA (fragment): CCDA_ECO57 - Also known as H, letA. Experimental evidence at protein level: Swiss-Prot protein existence level 1. Antitoxin component of a type II toxin-antitoxin (TA) system which inhibits the post-segregational killing (PSK) of plasmid-free cells, also referred to as a plasmid addiction system. Binds to and blocks the activity of CcdB; will also remove bound CcdB protein from the CcdB-GyrA complex by forming a CcdA-CcdB complex, a process termed rejuvenation. Functions as a transcriptional corepressor for the ccdAB operon, repression also requires CcdB (By similarity). From Escherichia coli
   2018..2320    +  CDS            ccdB: CCDB_ECOLI - Also known as G, letB, letD. Experimental evidence at protein level: Swiss-Prot protein existence level 1. Toxic component of a type II toxin-antitoxin (TA) system, functioning in plasmid maintainence. Responsible for the post- segregational killing (PSK) of plasmid-free cells, also referred to as a plasmid addiction system. Half-life of over 2 hours. Cell killing by CcdB is accompanied by filamentation, defects in chromosome and plasmid segregation, defects in cell division, formation of anucleate cells, decreased DNA synthesis and plasmid loss. Interferes with the activity of DN
   2364..2488    -  protein_bind   attR2: mutant version of attR; recombination site for the Gateway® LR reaction LR Clonase™
   2505..2528    +  CDS            Strep-Tag II: peptide that binds Strep-Tactin®, an engineered form of streptavidin
   2565..2604    +  CDS            rop (fragment): Rop protein, which maintains plasmids at low copy number; rop
   2706..2746    +  misc_feature   bom (fragment): basis of mobility region from pBR322
   2851..2955    +  promoter       AmpR promoter: bla
   2956..3816    +  CDS            AmpR: β-lactamase; bla; confers resistance to ampicillin, carbenicillin, and related antibiotics
   3987..4575    +  rep_origin     ori: high-copy-number ColE1/pMB1/pBR322/pUC origin of replication
   4761..4812    -  misc_feature   bom (fragment): basis of mobility region from pBR322
   4819..4896    +  promoter       lacI promoter: lacI
   4897..5979    +  CDS            lacI: lac repressor; lacI; The lac repressor binds to the lac operator to inhibit transcription in E. coli. This inhibition can be relieved by adding lactose or isopropyl-β-D-thiogalactopyranoside (IPTG).
   5992..6013    +  protein_bind   CAP binding site: CAP binding activates transcription in the presence of cAMP. E. coli catabolite activator protein
   6028..6058    +  promoter       lac promoter: promoter for the E. coli lac operon
   6066..6082    +  protein_bind   lac operator: The lac repressor binds to the lac operator to inhibit transcription in E. coli. This inhibition can be relieved by adding lactose or isopropyl-β-D-thiogalactopyranoside (IPTG). lac repressor encoded by lacI
   6102..6275    +  CDS            lacZα: LacZα fragment of β-galactosidase; lacZ fragment
   6539..6655    -  CDS            yciV (fragment): RNAAM_ECOLI - Also known as trpH From Escherichia coli (strain K12).
>Addgene plasmid #119753 | pGEX6P1-DEST-Strep2 | addgene full sequence | sequence record 243311 | Addgene NGS Result
TTGACAATTAATCATCGGCTCGTATAATGTGTGGAATTGTGAGCGGATAACAATTTCACACAGGAAACAG
TATTCATGTCCCCTATACTAGGTTATTGGAAAATTAAGGGCCTTGTGCAACCCACTCGACTTCTTTTGGA
ATATCTTGAAGAAAAATATGAAGAGCATTTGTATGAGCGCGATGAAGGTGATAAATGGCGAAACAAAAAG
TTTGAATTGGGTTTGGAGTTTCCCAATCTTCCTTATTATATTGATGGTGATGTTAAATTAACACAGTCTA
TGGCCATCATACGTTATATAGCTGACAAGCACAACATGTTGGGTGGTTGTCCAAAAGAGCGTGCAGAGAT
TTCAATGCTTGAAGGAGCGGTTTTGGATATTAGATACGGTGTTTCGAGAATTGCATATAGTAAAGACTTT
GAAACTCTCAAAGTTGATTTTCTTAGCAAGCTACCTGAAATGCTGAAAATGTTCGAAGATCGTTTATGTC
ATAAAACATATTTAAATGGTGATCATGTAACCCATCCTGACTTCATGTTGTATGACGCTCTTGATGTTGT
TTTATACATGGACCCAATGTGCCTGGATGCGTTCCCAAAATTAGTTTGTTTTAAAAAACGTATTGAAGCT
ATCCCACAAATTGATAAGTACTTGAAATCCAGCAAGTATATAGCATGGCCTTTGCAGGGCTGGCAAGCCA
CGTTTGGTGGTGGCGACCATCCTCCAAAATCGGATCTGGAAGTTCTGTTCCAGGGGCCCCTGGGATCCCC
GGAATTCCCATCAACAAGTTTGTACAAAAAAGCTGAACGAGAAACGTAAAATGATATAAATATCAATATA
TTAAATTAGATTTTGCATAAAAAACAGACTACATAATACTGTAAAACACAACATATCCAGTCACTATGGC
GGCCGCATTAGGCACCCCAGGCTTTACACTTTATGCTTCCGGCTCGTATAATGTGTGGATTTTGAGTTAG
GATCCGTCGAGATTTTCAGGAGCTAAGGAAGCTAAAATGGAGAAAAAAATCACTGGATATACCACCGTTG
ATATATCCCAATGGCATCGTAAAGAACATTTTGAGGCATTTCAGTCAGTTGCTCAATGTACCTATAACCA
GACCGTTCAGCTGGATATTACGGCCTTTTTAAAGACCGTAAAGAAAAATAAGCACAAGTTTTATCCGGCC
TTTATTCACATTCTTGCCCGCCTGATGAATGCTCATCCGGAATTCCGTATGGCAATGAAAGACGGTGAGC
TGGTGATATGGGATAGTGTTCACCCTTGTTACACCGTTTTCCATGAGCAAACTGAAACGTTTTCATCGCT
CTGGAGTGAATACCACGACGATTTCCGGCAGTTTCTACACATATATTCGCAAGATGTGGCGTGTTACGGT
GAAAACCTGGCCTATTTCCCTAAAGGGTTTATTGAGAATATGTTTTTCGTCTCAGCCAATCCCTGGGTGA
GTTTCACCAGTTTTGATTTAAACGTGGCCAATATGGACAACTTCTTCGCCCCCGTTTTCACCATGGGCAA
ATATTATACGCAAGGCGACAAGGTGCTGATGCCGCTGGCGATTCAGGTTCATCATGCCGTTTGTGATGGC
TTCCATGTCGGCAGAATGCTTAATGAATTACAACAGTACTGCGATGAGTGGCAGGGCGGGGCGTAAAGAT
CTGGATCCGGCTTACTAAAAGCCAGATAACAGTATGCGTATTTGCGCGCTGATTTTTGCGGTATAAGAAT
ATATACTGATATGTATACCCGAAGTATGTCAAAAAGAGGTATGCTATGAAGCAGCGTATTACAGTGACAG
TTGACAGCGACAGCTATCAGTTGCTCAAGGCATATATGATGTCAATATCTCCGGTCTGGTAAGCACAACC
ATGCAGAATGAAGCCCGTCGTCTGCGTGCCGAACGCTGGAAAGCGGAAAATCAGGAAGGGATGGCTGAGG
TCGCCCGGTTTATTGAAATGAACGGCTCTTTTGCTGACGAGAACAGGGGCTGGTGAAATGCAGTTTAAGG
TTTACACCTATAAAAGAGAGAGCCGTTATCGTCTGTTTGTGGATGTACAGAGTGATATTATTGACACGCC
CGGGCGACGGATGGTGATCCCCCTGGCCAGTGCACGTCTGCTGTCAGATAAAGTCTCCCGTGAACTTTAC
CCGGTGGTGCATATCGGGGATGAAAGCTGGCGCATGATGACCACCGATATGGCCAGTGTGCCGGTCTCCG
TTATCGGGGAAGAAGTGGCTGATCTCAGCCACCGCGAAAATGACATCAAAAACGCCATTAACCTGATGTT
CTGGGGAATATAAATGTCAGGCTCCCTTATACACAGCCAGTCTGCAGGTCGACCATAGTGACTGGATATG
TTGTGTTTTACAGTATTATGTAGTCTGTTTTTTATGCAAAATCTAATTTAATATATTGATATTTATATCA
TTTTACGTTTCTCGTTCAGCTTTCTTGTACAAAGTGGTTGATGGGTCGACTCGATGGAGCCACCCGCAGT
TCGAAAAGTAAACTCGAGCGGCCGCATCGTGACTGACTGACGATCTGCCTCGCGCGTTTCGGTGATGACG
GTGAAAACCTCTGACACATGCAGCTCCCGGAGACGGTCACAGCTTGTCTGTAAGCGGATGCCGGGAGCAG
ACAAGCCCGTCAGGGCGCGTCAGCGGGTGTTGGCGGGTGTCGGGGCGCAGCCATGACCCAGTCACGTAGC
GATAGCGGAGTGTATAATTCTTGAAGACGAAAGGGCCTCGTGATACGCCTATTTTTATAGGTTAATGTCA
TGATAATAATGGTTTCTTAGACGTCAGGTGGCACTTTTCGGGGAAATGTGCGCGGAACCCCTATTTGTTT
ATTTTTCTAAATACATTCAAATATGTATCCGCTCATGAGACAATAACCCTGATAAATGCTTCAATAATAT
TGAAAAAGGAAGAGTATGAGTATTCAACATTTCCGTGTCGCCCTTATTCCCTTTTTTGCGGCATTTTGCC
TTCCTGTTTTTGCTCACCCAGAAACGCTGGTGAAAGTAAAAGATGCTGAAGATCAGTTGGGTGCACGAGT
GGGTTACATCGAACTGGATCTCAACAGCGGTAAGATCCTTGAGAGTTTTCGCCCCGAAGAACGTTTTCCA
ATGATGAGCACTTTTAAAGTTCTGCTATGTGGCGCGGTATTATCCCGTGTTGACGCCGGGCAAGAGCAAC
TCGGTCGCCGCATACACTATTCTCAGAATGACTTGGTTGAGTACTCACCAGTCACAGAAAAGCATCTTAC
GGATGGCATGACAGTAAGAGAATTATGCAGTGCTGCCATAACCATGAGTGATAACACTGCGGCCAACTTA
CTTCTGACAACGATCGGAGGACCGAAGGAGCTAACCGCTTTTTTGCACAACATGGGGGATCATGTAACTC
GCCTTGATCGTTGGGAACCGGAGCTGAATGAAGCCATACCAAACGACGAGCGTGACACCACGATGCCTGC
AGCAATGGCAACAACGTTGCGCAAACTATTAACTGGCGAACTACTTACTCTAGCTTCCCGGCAACAATTA
ATAGACTGGATGGAGGCGGATAAAGTTGCAGGACCACTTCTGCGCTCGGCCCTTCCGGCTGGCTGGTTTA
TTGCTGATAAATCTGGAGCCGGTGAGCGTGGGTCTCGCGGTATCATTGCAGCACTGGGGCCAGATGGTAA
GCCCTCCCGTATCGTAGTTATCTACACGACGGGGAGTCAGGCAACTATGGATGAACGAAATAGACAGATC
GCTGAGATAGGTGCCTCACTGATTAAGCATTGGTAACTGTCAGACCAAGTTTACTCATATATACTTTAGA
TTGATTTAAAACTTCATTTTTAATTTAAAAGGATCTAGGTGAAGATCCTTTTTGATAATCTCATGACCAA
AATCCCTTAACGTGAGTTTTCGTTCCACTGAGCGTCAGACCCCGTAGAAAAGATCAAAGGATCTTCTTGA
GATCCTTTTTTTCTGCGCGTAATCTGCTGCTTGCAAACAAAAAAACCACCGCTACCAGCGGTGGTTTGTT
TGCCGGATCAAGAGCTACCAACTCTTTTTCCGAAGGTAACTGGCTTCAGCAGAGCGCAGATACCAAATAC
TGTCCTTCTAGTGTAGCCGTAGTTAGGCCACCACTTCAAGAACTCTGTAGCACCGCCTACATACCTCGCT
CTGCTAATCCTGTTACCAGTGGCTGCTGCCAGTGGCGATAAGTCGTGTCTTACCGGGTTGGACTCAAGAC
GATAGTTACCGGATAAGGCGCAGCGGTCGGGCTGAACGGGGGGTTCGTGCACACAGCCCAGCTTGGAGCG
AACGACCTACACCGAACTGAGATACCTACAGCGTGAGCTATGAGAAAGCGCCACGCTTCCCGAAGGGAGA
AAGGCGGACAGGTATCCGGTAAGCGGCAGGGTCGGAACAGGAGAGCGCACGAGGGAGCTTCCAGGGGGAA
ACGCCTGGTATCTTTATAGTCCTGTCGGGTTTCGCCACCTCTGACTTGAGCGTCGATTTTTGTGATGCTC
GTCAGGGGGGCGGAGCCTATGGAAAAACGCCAGCAACGCGGCCTTTTTACGGTTCCTGGCCTTTTGCTGG
CCTTTTGCTCACATGTTCTTTCCTGCGTTATCCCCTGATTCTGTGGATAACCGTATTACCGCCTTTGAGT
GAGCTGATACCGCTCGCCGCAGCCGAACGACCGAGCGCAGCGAGTCAGTGAGCGAGGAAGCGGAAGAGCG
CCTGATGCGGTATTTTCTCCTTACGCATCTGTGCGGTATTTCACACCGCATAAATTCCGACACCATCGAA
TGGCGCAAAACCTTTCGCGGTATGGCATGATAGCGCCCGGAAGAGAGTCAATTCAGGGTGGTGAATGTGA
AACCAGTAACGTTATACGATGTCGCAGAGTATGCCGGTGTCTCTTATCAGACCGTTTCCCGCGTGGTGAA
CCAGGCCAGCCACGTTTCTGCGAAAACGCGGGAAAAAGTGGAAGCGGCGATGGCGGAGCTGAATTACATT
CCCAACCGCGTGGCACAACAACTGGCGGGCAAACAGTCGTTGCTGATTGGCGTTGCCACCTCCAGTCTGG
CCCTGCACGCGCCGTCGCAAATTGTCGCGGCGATTAAATCTCGCGCCGATCAACTGGGTGCCAGCGTGGT
GGTGTCGATGGTAGAACGAAGCGGCGTCGAAGCCTGTAAAGCGGCGGTGCACAATCTTCTCGCGCAACGC
GTCAGTGGGCTGATCATTAACTATCCGCTGGATGACCAGGATGCCATTGCTGTGGAAGCTGCCTGCACTA
ATGTTCCGGCGTTATTTCTTGATGTCTCTGACCAGACACCCATCAACAGTATTATTTTCTCCCATGAAGA
CGGTACGCGACTGGGCGTGGAGCATCTGGTCGCATTGGGTCACCAGCAAATCGCGCTGTTAGCGGGCCCA
TTAAGTTCTGTCTCGGCGCGTCTGCGTCTGGCTGGCTGGCATAAATATCTCACTCGCAATCAAATTCAGC
CGATAGCGGAACGGGAAGGCGACTGGAGTGCCATGTCCGGTTTTCAACAAACCATGCAAATGCTGAATGA
GGGCATCGTTCCCACTGCGATGCTGGTTGCCAACGATCAGATGGCGCTGGGCGCAATGCGCGCCATTACC
GAGTCCGGGCTGCGCGTTGGTGCGGATATCTCGGTAGTGGGATACGACGATACCGAAGACAGCTCATGTT
ATATCCCGCCGTTAACCACCATCAAACAGGATTTTCGCCTGCTGGGGCAAACCAGCGTGGACCGCTTGCT
GCAACTCTCTCAGGGCCAGGCGGTGAAGGGCAATCAGCTGTTGCCCGTCTCACTGGTGAAAAGAAAAACC
ACGCTAGCGCCCAATACGCAAACCGCCTCTCCCCGCGCGTTGGCCGATTCATTAATGCAGCTGGCACGAC
AGGTTTCCCGACTGGAAAGCGGGCAGTGAGCGCAACGCAATTAATGTAAGTTAGCTCACTCATTAGGCAC
CCCAGGCTTTACACTTTATGCTTCCGGCTCGTATGTTGTGTGGAATTGTGAGCGGATAACAATTTCACAC
AGGAAACAGCTATGACCATGATTACGGATTCACTGGCCGTCGTTTTACAACGTCGTGACTGGGAAAACCC
TGGCGTTACCCAACTTAATCGCCTTGCAGCACATCCCCCTTTCGCCAGCTGGCGTAATAGCGAAGAGGCC
CGCACCGATCGCCCTTCCCAACAGTTGCGCAGCCTGAATGGCGAATGGCGCTTTGCCTGGTTTCCGGCAC
CAGAAGCGGTGCCGGAAAGCTGGCTGGAGTGCGATCTTCCTGAGGCCGATACTGTCGTCGTCCCCTCAAA
CTGGCAGATGCACGGTTACGATGCGCCCATCTACACCAACGTGACCTATCCCATTACGGTCAATCCGCCG
TTTGTTCCCACGGAGAATCCGACGGGTTGTTACTCGCTCACATTTAATGTTGATGAAAGCTGGCTACAGG
AAGGCCAGACGCGAATTATTTTTGATGGCGTTGGAATTAGCTTATCGACTGCACGGTGCACCAATGCTTC
TGGCGTCAGGCAGCCATCGGAAGCTGTGGTATGGCTGTGCAGGTCGTAAATCACTGCATAATTCGTGTCG
CTCAAGGCGCACTCCCGTTCTGGATAATGTTTTTTGCGCCGACATCATAACGGTTCTGGCAAATATTCTG
AAATGAGCTG
